>Addgene plasmid #103110 | pUC19-G2ZYP2 | addgene full sequence | sequence record 201819 | Addgene NGS Result
TTTCGGTGATGACGGTGAAAACCTCTGACACATGCAGCTCCCGGAGACGGTCACAGCTTGTCTGTAAGCG
GATGCCGGGAGCAGACAAGCCCGTCAGGGCGCGTCAGCGGGTGTTGGCGGGTGTCGGGGCTGGCTTAACT
ATGCGGCATCAGAGCAGATTGTACTGAGAGTGCACCATATGCGGTGTGAAATACCGCACAGATGCGTAAG
GAGAAAATACCGCATCAGGCGCCATTCGCCATTCAGGCTGCGCAACTGTTGGGAAGGGCGATCGGTGCGG
GCCTCTTCGCTATTACGCCAGCTGGCGAAAGGGGGATGTGCTGCAAGGCGATTAAGTTGGGTAACGCCAG
GGTTTTCCCAGTCACGACGTTGTAAAACGACGGCCAGTGTGCTGTCTCATCATTTTGGCAAAGAATTCGC
GGCCGCCACCATGGCAGAGAAACAACATAGATGGGGCCTTGATATAGGAACCAACTCTATCGGATGGGCT
GTCATCGCACTGATCGAGGGGCGGCCCGCAGGACTCGTGGCGACAGGCAGCCGGATTTTCTCCGACGGAC
GAAACCCGAAAGATGGGAGTTCACTGGCCGTCGAGAGGCGCGGACCTAGACAGATGCGGCGCCGACGGGA
CAGATATCTTAGGAGGAGAGATCGGTTCATGCAGGCTCTGATCAACGTGGGGCTGATGCCAGGTGATGCT
GCAGCTCGGAAGGCACTGGTTACGGAGAATCCCTATGTACTCCGCCAGCGCGGCTTGGATCAGGCTCTGA
CCCTCCCCGAGTTCGGCAGAGCCCTGTTCCATTTGAATCAGAGACGAGGCTTCCAGAGCAACAGGAAAAC
AGATCGCGCCACGGCAAAGGAGAGCGGAAAGGTTAAGAATGCCATCGCCGCCTTTAGAGCTGGGATGGGC
AACGCAAGAACCGTGGGCGAGGCCCTCGCGCGCCGCCTTGAGGACGGGAGGCCTGTCCGCGCGCGAATGG
TGGGGCAGGGGAAAGATGAACATTACGAACTTTACATCGCCAGAGAGTGGATCGCCCAGGAATTCGACGC
CCTGTGGGCTAGCCAGCAACGATTTCATGCCGAAGTGCTGGCCGACGCCGCACGCGACCGGCTCCGCGCG
ATTCTGTTGTTTCAGCGAAAGTTGCTGCCTGTGCCTGTGGGCAAATGTTTCTTGGAGCCCAATCAACCCC
GCGTTGCCGCCGCACTTCCTTCAGCCCAGAGATTCCGCCTGATGCAGGAGCTCAATCACCTCAGGGTCAT
GACCCTCGCGGATAAACGCGAGAGGCCTTTGTCTTTCCAGGAGAGAAACGACTTGCTGGCGCAACTCGTT
GCTCGGCCAAAGTGTGGATTTGATATGCTCCGGAAAATTGTCTTCGGAGCCAATAAAGAAGCCTATCGCT
TCACCATCGAATCAGAGAGACGGAAGGAGCTGAAAGGTTGCGACACTGCCGCAAAGCTGGCCAAGGTGAA
CGCTTTGGGTACGCGGTGGCAGGCCCTCAGTCTGGATGAACAAGATAGACTGGTCTGTTTGCTGCTGGAC
GGAGAGAACGACGCCGTTTTGGCTGATGCACTTCGGGAACACTATGGCCTCACTGACGCACAAATTGATA
CTCTGCTTGGCCTGAGTTTCGAAGATGGACATATGAGACTTGGGCGAAGCGCTCTTCTGCGGGTGCTGGA
CGCCCTGGAGAGCGGGCGAGACGAGCAGGGGTTGCCTCTGTCTTATGACAAGGCCGTCGTCGCTGCCGGG
TATCCAGCCCACACCGCTGATCTGGAGAATGGTGAGAGAGATGCGCTCCCATACTATGGAGAACTCCTGT
GGCGCTACACACAGGACGCACCTACTGCCAAGAACGACGCTGAGAGAAAATTTGGGAAAATTGCCAATCC
AACCGTGCATATTGGGCTTAACCAGTTGCGCAAACTCGTCAATGCCCTGATTCAGAGATACGGAAAGCCA
GCGCAGATTGTGGTCGAACTTGCGAGAAACTTGAAGGCAGGCCTGGAGGAGAAAGAGCGAATTAAGAAGC
AGCAGACAGCTAACCTCGAGAGAAACGAAAGAATTCGCCAGAAGCTGCAGGACGCTGGGGTACCTGATAA
TCGGGAAAATCGACTGAGGATGAGGCTGTTTGAAGAGCTGGGGCAAGGAAATGGACTGGGTACCCCATGC
ATTTATTCAGGGCGCCAGATCTCCCTGCAGAGGCTCTTTAGCAATGACGTGCAGGTCGATCACATCCTGC
CCTTCTCAAAAACACTTGACGACTCATTCGCAAATAAGGTCCTCGCACAGCATGACGCTAATCGGTATAA
AGGAAATAGAGGCCCCTTCGAAGCCTTTGGAGCCAATCGCGACGGTTACGCATGGGACGACATCAGAGCA
AGAGCGGCCGTTCTTCCAAGGAATAAGCGGAATAGATTTGCCGAAACCGCCATGCAGGATTGGCTCCATA
ACGAAACCGATTTCCTTGCCAGGCAGCTTACGGACACCGCATATCTGTCTCGAGTGGCACGCCAGTACCT
CACTGCTATCTGCAGTAAGGACGATGTCTACGTTAGTCCAGGTAGGCTTACAGCCATGCTGCGAGCAAAA
TGGGGGCTCAATCGGGTGTTGGATGGTGTTATGGAGGAACAAGGCCGCCCTGCAGTCAAGAACCGGGATG
ACCACCGACACCACGCCATCGACGCCGTTGTGATTGGCGCGACCGACAGAGCTATGCTTCAACAGGTAGC
CACCCTGGCCGCCCGGGCTAGAGAACAGGACGCAGAACGGCTGATCGGAGATATGCCTACCCCTTGGCCT
AATTTCCTTGAAGACGTTAGAGCAGCCGTGGCACGCTGTGTTGTGTCTCACAAACCGGACCATGGACCCG
AGGGCGGGCTCCACAACGATACAGCATACGGCATCGTGGCCGGTCCATTCGAAGACGGACGGTACCGGGT
GAGACACAGAGTGTCCCTCTTCGACCTGAAACCCGGGGATCTCAGCAACGTGCGGTGCGACGCGCCTCTG
CAGGCCGAGTTGGAGCCTATCTTCGAACAGGATGACGCCAGAGCACGCGAGGTGGCTCTGACAGCACTGG
CTGAGCGATATCGACAGCGGAAGGTCTGGCTGGAAGAGCTGATGAGTGTGCTGCCCATCCGACCTCGAGG
GGAGGACGGTAAAACACTGCCCGATAGCGCACCATACAAAGCCTACAAAGGGGATTCCAACTACTGCTAC
GAGTTGTTCATTAACGAGCGGGGCCGCTGGGACGGCGAGCTGATCTCTACTTTCAGAGCCAATCAAGCCG
CTTACAGACGATTCAGGAACGATCCCGCGAGATTTCGGCGATATACTGCCGGAGGGCGGCCCCTCTTGAT
GAGACTTTGCATAAATGACTATATCGCCGTTGGGACAGCAGCAGAGCGGACTATCTTCCGAGTTGTGAAG
ATGTCAGAGAACAAGATTACATTGGCCGAACACTTTGAGGGAGGTACGCTGAAACAACGGGATGCTGACA
AGGATGATCCATTCAAATACCTGACTAAAAGTCCAGGAGCTCTGAGAGATTTGGGAGCCCGGCGGATCTT
CGTGGATCTGATTGGCCGCGTGCTGGATCCCGGGATTAAGGGCGACAGCAGGGCTGACCCCAAGAAGAAG
AGGAAGGTGAGGTCCATGGTCATAGCTGTTTCCTGTGTGAAATTGTTATCCGCTCACAATTCCACACAAC
ATACGAGCCGGAAGCATAAAGTGTAAAGCCTGGGGTGCCTAATGAGTGAGCTAACTCACATTAATTGCGT
TGCGCTCACTGCCCGCTTTCCAGTCGGGAAACCTGTCGTGCCAGCTGCATTAATGAATCGGCCAACGCGC
GGGGAGAGGCGGTTTGCGTATTGGGCGCTCTTCCGCTTCCTCGCTCACTGACTCGCTGCGCTCGGTCGTT
CGGCTGCGTCTTCCGCTTCCTCGCTCACTGACTCGCTGCGCTCGGTCGTTCGGCTGCGGCGAGCGGTATC
AGCTCACTCAAAGGCGGTAATACGGTTATCCACAGAATCAGGGGATAACGCAGGAAAGAACATGTGAGCA
AAAGGCCAGCAAAAGGCCAGGAACCGTAAAAAGGCCGCGTTGCTGGCGTTTTTCCATAGGCTCCGCCCCC
CTGACGAGCATCACAAAAATCGACGCTCAAGTCAGAGGTGGCGAAACCCGACAGGACTATAAAGATACCA
GGCGTTTCCCCCTGGAAGCTCCCTCGTGCGCTCTCCTGTTCCGACCCTGCCGCTTACCGGATACCTGTCC
GCCTTTCTCCCTTCGGGAAGCGTGGCGCTTTCTCATAGCTCACGCTGTAGGTATCTCAGTTCGGTGTAGG
TCGTTCGCTCCAAGCTGGGCTGTGTGCACGAACCCCCCGTTCAGCCCGACCGCTGCGCCTTATCCGGTAA
CTATCGTCTTGAGTCCAACCCGGTAAGACACGACTTATCGCCACTGGCAGCAGCCACTGGTAACAGGATT
AGCAGAGCGAGGTATGTAGGCGGTGCTACAGAGTTCTTGAAGTGGTGGCCTAACTACGGCTACACTAGAA
GAACAGTATTTGGTATCTGCGCTCTGCTGAAGCCAGTTACCTTCGGAAAAAGAGTTGGTAGCTCTTGATC
CGGCAAACAAACCACCGCTGGTAGCGGTGGTTTTTTTGTTTGCAAGCAGCAGATTACGCGCAGAAAAAAA
GGATCTCAAGAAGATCCTTTGATCTTTTCTACGGGGTCTGACGCTCAGTGGAACGAAAACTCACGTTAAG
GGATTTTGGTCATGAGATTATCAAAAAGGATCTTCACCTAGATCCTTTTAAATTAAAAATGAAGTTTTAA
ATCAATCTAAAGTATATATGAGTAAACTTGGTCTGACAGTTACCAATGCTTAATCAGTGAGGCACCTATC
TCAGCGATCTGTCTATTTCGTTCATCCATAGTTGCCTGACTCCCCGTCGTGTAGATAACTACGATACGGG
AGGGCTTACCATCTGGCCCCAGTGCTGCAATGATACCGCGAGACCCACGCTCACCGGCTCCAGATTTATC
AGCAATAAACCAGCCAGCCGGAAGGGCCGAGCGCAGAAGTGGTCCTGCAACTTTATCCGCCTCCATCCAG
TCTATTAATTGTTGCCGGGAAGCTAGAGTAAGTAGTTCGCCAGTTAATAGTTTGCGCAACGTTGTTGCCA
TTGCTACAGGCATCGTGGTGTCACGCTCGTCGTTTGGTATGGCTTCATTCAGCTCCGGTTCCCAACGATC
AAGGCGAGTTACATGATCCCCCATGTTGTGCAAAAAAGCGGTTAGCTCCTTCGGTCCTCCGATCGTTGTC
AGAAGTAAGTTGGCCGCAGTGTTATCACTCATGGTTATGGCAGCACTGCATAATTCTCTTACTGTCATGC
CATCCGTAAGATGCTTTTCTGTGACTGGTGAGTACTCAACCAAGTCATTCTGAGAATAGTGTATGCGGCG
ACCGAGTTGCTCTTGCCCGGCGTCAATACGGGATAATACCGCGCCACATAGCAGAACTTTAAAAGTGCTC
ATCATTGGAAAACGTTCTTCGGGGCGAAAACTCTCAAGGATCTTACCGCTGTTGAGATCCAGTTCGATGT
AACCCACTCGTGCACCCAACTGATCTTCAGCATCTTTTACTTTCACCAGCGTTTCTGGGTGAGCAAAAAC
AGGAAGGCAAAATGCCGCAAAAAAGGGAATAAGGGCGACACGGAAATGTTGAATACTCATACTCTTCCTT
TTTCAATATTATTGAAGCATTTATCAGGGTTATTGTCTCATGAGCGGATACATATTTGAATGTATTTAGA
AAAATAAACAAATAGGGGTTCCGCGCACATTTCCCCGAAAAGTGCCACCTGACGTCTAAGAAACCATTAT
TATCATGACATTAACCTATAAAAATAGGCGTATCACGAGGCCCTTTCGTCTCGCGCG
Features (pLannotate 1.2.2; 11 found; start..end, strand, type, name):
    130..229     +  misc_feature   bom (fragment): basis of mobility region from pBR322
    235..389     -  CDS            lacZα (fragment): LacZα fragment of β-galactosidase; lacZ fragment
   3683..3699    -  protein_bind   lac operator: The lac repressor binds to the lac operator to inhibit transcription in E. coli. This inhibition can be relieved by adding lactose or isopropyl-β-D-thiogalactopyranoside (IPTG). lac repressor encoded by lacI
   3707..3737    -  promoter       lac promoter: promoter for the E. coli lac operon
   3752..3773    -  protein_bind   CAP binding site: CAP binding activates transcription in the presence of cAMP. E. coli catabolite activator protein
   3786..3878    -  CDS            lacI (fragment): lac repressor; lacI; The lac repressor binds to the lac operator to inhibit transcription in E. coli. This inhibition can be relieved by adding lactose or isopropyl-β-D-thiogalactopyranoside (IPTG).
   3880..3928    -  rep_origin     RSF ori (fragment): Plasmids containing the RSF 1030 origin of replication can be propagated in E. coli cells that contain additional plasmids with compatible origins.
   4111..4699    -  rep_origin     ori: high-copy-number ColE1/pMB1/pBR322/pUC origin of replication
   4870..5730    -  CDS            AmpR: β-lactamase; bla; confers resistance to ampicillin, carbenicillin, and related antibiotics
   5731..5835    -  promoter       AmpR promoter: bla
   5930..28      +  CDS            rop (fragment) (across the origin): Rop protein, which maintains plasmids at low copy number; rop
