[The description below was written by a language model from this plasmid's Addgene catalogue record and pLannotate feature annotations shown in this document.]
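Description:
pUC19-G2ZYP2 is a high-copy bacterial cloning plasmid that stores a synthetic Cas9 coding sequence rather than expressing it in a target organism. The backbone is pUC19, propagated in E. coli through the ColE1/pMB1-type pUC origin and selected with ampicillin via the β-lactamase gene and its native bla promoter. The sequenced plasmid is 5,937 nt. The annotation also picks up short fragments labelled bom, rop, lacI and RSF ori. These are partial matches in backbone sequence, not functional modules.

The insert is a 3,186 bp open reading frame encoding G2ZYP2, the Cas9 orthologue from Ralstonia syzygii R24, recoded for human codon usage and introduced by Gibson assembly. The automated feature table does not annotate this gene. It corresponds to the large unannotated stretch between the remaining lacZα fragment and the lac operator, lac promoter and CAP binding site, which shows that the insert sits in the pUC19 polylinker region and interrupts lacZα. No eukaryotic promoter, polyadenylation signal, nuclear localization signal, epitope tag or guide RNA cassette is recorded, so the plasmid cannot by itself drive Cas9 expression in mammalian cells. The orientation of the coding sequence relative to the lac promoter is also not stated.

The stated purpose is to serve as a Cas9 gene template. The human-codon-optimized orthologue can be amplified or subcloned from it into expression vectors for testing as a genome-editing nuclease. It comes from work on building multiple cas9 gene variants in parallel by assembling sequence-verified oligonucleotides.
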