Addgene plasmid #103110: pUC19-G2ZYP2
Purpose: Cas9 coding gene template with optimized sequence for human codon usage
Depositing lab: Duhee Bang. Depositing organization: Yonsei University. Publication: High-throughput construction of multiple cas9 gene variants via assembly of high-depth tiled and sequence-verified oligonucleotides. Cho N, Seo HN, Ryu T, Kwon E, Huh S, Noh J, Yeom H, Hwang B, Ha H, Lee JH, Kwon S, Bang D. Nucleic Acids Res. 2018 May 18;46(9):e55. doi: 10.1093/nar/gky112. PubMed 29529247.
Backbone
  Vector backbone: pUC19
  Backbone manufacturer: NEB(New England Biolabs)
  Vector type: CRISPR ; Cloning vector
Growth in bacteria
  Bacterial resistance: Ampicillin, 100 μg/mL
  Growth temperature: 37°C
  Growth strain: DH5alpha
  Copy number: High Copy
Gene/Insert
  Gene/Insert name: G2ZYP2(Cas9 coding gene from Ralstonia syzygii R24)
  Insert size (bp): 3186
  Mutation: human codon-optimized
  Cloning method: Gibson Cloning
  Sequencing primers: 5′ gctgcaaggcgattaagttg; 3′ cggctcgtatgttgtgtgg
Terms and licenses: Academic/Nonprofit Terms; Industry Terms: Not Available to Industry
How to cite: pUC19-G2ZYP2 was a gift from Duhee Bang (Addgene plasmid # 103110 ; http://n2t.net/addgene:103110 ; RRID:Addgene_103110)
