>Addgene plasmid #103110 | pUC19-G2ZYP2 | depositor partial sequence | sequence record 195257 | G2ZYP2
ATGGCAGAGAAACAACATAGATGGGGCCTTGATATAGGAACCAACTCTATCGGATGGGCTGTCATCGCAC
TGATCGAGGGGCGGCCCGCAGGACTCGTGGCGACAGGCAGCCGGATTTTCTCCGACGGACGAAACCCGAA
AGATGGGAGTTCACTGGCCGTCGAGAGGCGCGGACCTAGACAGATGCGGCGCCGACGGGACAGATATCTT
AGGAGGAGAGATCGGTTCATGCAGGCTCTGATCAACGTGGGGCTGATGCCAGGTGATGCTGCAGCTCGGA
AGGCACTGGTTACGGAGAATCCCTATGTACTCCGCCAGCGCGGCTTGGATCAGGCTCTGACCCTCCCCGA
GTTCGGCAGAGCCCTGTTCCATTTGAATCAGAGACGAGGCTTCCAGAGCAACAGGAAAACAGATCGCGCC
ACGGCAAAGGAGAGCGGAAAGGTTAAGAATGCCATCGCCGCCTTTAGAGCTGGGATGGGCAACGCAAGAA
CCGTGGGCGAGGCCCTCGCGCGCCGCCTTGAGGACGGGAGGCCTGTCCGCGCGCGAATGGTGGGGCAGGG
GAAAGATGAACATTACGAACTTTACATCGCCAGAGAGTGGATCGCCCAGGAATTCGACGCCCTGTGGGCT
AGCCAGCAACGATTTCATGCCGAAGTGCTGGCCGACGCCGCACGCGACCGGCTCCGCGCGATTCTGTTGT
TTCAGCGAAAGTTGCTGCCTGTGCCTGTGGGCAAATGTTTCTTGGAGCCCAATCAACCCCGCGTTGCCGC
CGCACTTCCTTCAGCCCAGAGATTCCGCCTGATGCAGGAGCTCAATCACCTCAGGGTCATGACCCTCGCG
GATAAACGCGAGAGGCCTTTGTCTTTCCAGGAGAGAAACGACTTGCTGGCGCAACTCGTTGCTCGGCCAA
AGTGTGGATTTGATATGCTCCGGAAAATTGTCTTCGGAGCCAATAAAGAAGCCTATCGCTTCACCATCGA
ATCAGAGAGACGGAAGGAGCTGAAAGGTTGCGACACTGCCGCAAAGCTGGCCAAGGTGAACGCTTTGGGT
ACGCGGTGGCAGGCCCTCAGTCTGGATGAACAAGATAGACTGGTCTGTTTGCTGCTGGACGGAGAGAACG
ACGCCGTTTTGGCTGATGCACTTCGGGAACACTATGGCCTCACTGACGCACAAATTGATACTCTGCTTGG
CCTGAGTTTCGAAGATGGACATATGAGACTTGGGCGAAGCGCTCTTCTGCGGGTGCTGGACGCCCTGGAG
AGCGGGCGAGACGAGCAGGGGTTGCCTCTGTCTTATGACAAGGCCGTCGTCGCTGCCGGGTATCCAGCCC
ACACCGCTGATCTGGAGAATGGTGAGAGAGATGCGCTCCCATACTATGGAGAACTCCTGTGGCGCTACAC
ACAGGACGCACCTACTGCCAAGAACGACGCTGAGAGAAAATTTGGGAAAATTGCCAATCCAACCGTGCAT
ATTGGGCTTAACCAGTTGCGCAAACTCGTCAATGCCCTGATTCAGAGATACGGAAAGCCAGCGCAGATTG
TGGTCGAACTTGCGAGAAACTTGAAGGCAGGCCTGGAGGAGAAAGAGCGAATTAAGAAGCAGCAGACAGC
TAACCTCGAGAGAAACGAAAGAATTCGCCAGAAGCTGCAGGACGCTGGGGTACCTGATAATCGGGAAAAT
CGACTGAGGATGAGGCTGTTTGAAGAGCTGGGGCAAGGAAATGGACTGGGTACCCCATGCATTTATTCAG
GGCGCCAGATCTCCCTGCAGAGGCTCTTTAGCAATGACGTGCAGGTCGATCACATCCTGCCCTTCTCAAA
AACACTTGACGACTCATTCGCAAATAAGGTCCTCGCACAGCATGACGCTAATCGGTATAAAGGAAATAGA
GGCCCCTTCGAAGCCTTTGGAGCCAATCGCGACGGTTACGCATGGGACGACATCAGAGCAAGAGCGGCCG
TTCTTCCAAGGAATAAGCGGAATAGATTTGCCGAAACCGCCATGCAGGATTGGCTCCATAACGAAACCGA
TTTCCTTGCCAGGCAGCTTACGGACACCGCATATCTGTCTCGAGTGGCACGCCAGTACCTCACTGCTATC
TGCAGTAAGGACGATGTCTACGTTAGTCCAGGTAGGCTTACAGCCATGCTGCGAGCAAAATGGGGGCTCA
ATCGGGTGTTGGATGGTGTTATGGAGGAACAAGGCCGCCCTGCAGTCAAGAACCGGGATGACCACCGACA
CCACGCCATCGACGCCGTTGTGATTGGCGCGACCGACAGAGCTATGCTTCAACAGGTAGCCACCCTGGCC
GCCCGGGCTAGAGAACAGGACGCAGAACGGCTGATCGGAGATATGCCTACCCCTTGGCCTAATTTCCTTG
AAGACGTTAGAGCAGCCGTGGCACGCTGTGTTGTGTCTCACAAACCGGACCATGGACCCGAGGGCGGGCT
CCACAACGATACAGCATACGGCATCGTGGCCGGTCCATTCGAAGACGGACGGTACCGGGTGAGACACAGA
GTGTCCCTCTTCGACCTGAAACCCGGGGATCTCAGCAACGTGCGGTGCGACGCGCCTCTGCAGGCCGAGT
TGGAGCCTATCTTCGAACAGGATGACGCCAGAGCACGCGAGGTGGCTCTGACAGCACTGGCTGAGCGATA
TCGACAGCGGAAGGTCTGGCTGGAAGAGCTGATGAGTGTGCTGCCCATCCGACCTCGAGGGGAGGACGGT
AAAACACTGCCCGATAGCGCACCATACAAAGCCTACAAAGGGGATTCCAACTACTGCTACGAGTTGTTCA
TTAACGAGCGGGGCCGCTGGGACGGCGAGCTGATCTCTACTTTCAGAGCCAATCAAGCCGCTTACAGACG
ATTCAGGAACGATCCCGCGAGATTTCGGCGATATACTGCCGGAGGGCGGCCCCTCTTGATGAGACTTTGC
ATAAATGACTATATCGCCGTTGGGACAGCAGCAGAGCGGACTATCTTCCGAGTTGTGAAGATGTCAGAGA
ACAAGATTACATTGGCCGAACACTTTGAGGGAGGTACGCTGAAACAACGGGATGCTGACAAGGATGATCC
ATTCAAATACCTGACTAAAAGTCCAGGAGCTCTGAGAGATTTGGGAGCCCGGCGGATCTTCGTGGATCTG
ATTGGCCGCGTGCTGGATCCCGGGATTAAGGGCGAC
